>Addgene plasmid #217431 | pLentiCRISPR-v1-sgTK2_4 | addgene full sequence | sequence record 429408 | Addgene NGS Result
TTAATGTAGTCTTATGCAATACTCTTGTAGTCTTGCAACATGGTAACGATGAGTTAGCAACATGCCTTAC
AAGGAGAGAAAAAGCACCGTGCATGCCGATTGGTGGAAGTAAGGTGGTACGATCGTGCCTTATTAGGAAG
GCAACAGACGGGTCTGACATGGATTGGACGAACCACTGAATTGCCGCATTGCAGAGATATTGTATTTAAG
TGCCTAGCTCGATACATAAACGGGTCTCTCTGGTTAGACCAGATCTGAGCCTGGGAGCTCTCTGGCTAAC
TAGGGAACCCACTGCTTAAGCCTCAATAAAGCTTGCCTTGAGTGCTTCAAGTAGTGTGTGCCCGTCTGTT
GTGTGACTCTGGTAACTAGAGATCCCTCAGACCCTTTTAGTCAGTGTGGAAAATCTCTAGCAGTGGCGCC
CGAACAGGGACTTGAAAGCGAAAGGGAAACCAGAGGAGCTCTCTCGACGCAGGACTCGGCTTGCTGAAGC
GCGCACGGCAAGAGGCGAGGGGCGGCGACTGGTGAGTACGCCAAAAATTTTGACTAGCGGAGGCTAGAAG
GAGAGAGATGGGTGCGAGAGCGTCAGTATTAAGCGGGGGAGAATTAGATCGCGATGGGAAAAAATTCGGT
TAAGGCCAGGGGGAAAGAAAAAATATAAATTAAAACATATAGTATGGGCAAGCAGGGAGCTAGAACGATT
CGCAGTTAATCCTGGCCTGTTAGAAACATCAGAAGGCTGTAGACAAATACTGGGACAGCTACAACCATCC
CTTCAGACAGGATCAGAAGAACTTAGATCATTATATAATACAGTAGCAACCCTCTATTGTGTGCATCAAA
GGATAGAGATAAAAGACACCAAGGAAGCTTTAGACAAGATAGAGGAAGAGCAAAACAAAAGTAAGACCAC
CGCACAGCAAGCGGCCGCTGATCTTCAGACCTGGAGGAGGAGATATGAGGGACAATTGGAGAAGTGAATT
ATATAAATATAAAGTAGTAAAAATTGAACCATTAGGAGTAGCACCCACCAAGGCAAAGAGAAGAGTGGTG
CAGAGAGAAAAAAGAGCAGTGGGAATAGGAGCTTTGTTCCTTGGGTTCTTGGGAGCAGCAGGAAGCACTA
TGGGCGCAGCGTCAATGACGCTGACGGTACAGGCCAGACAATTATTGTCTGGTATAGTGCAGCAGCAGAA
CAATTTGCTGAGGGCTATTGAGGCGCAACAGCATCTGTTGCAACTCACAGTCTGGGGCATCAAGCAGCTC
CAGGCAAGAATCCTGGCTGTGGAAAGATACCTAAAGGATCAACAGCTCCTGGGGATTTGGGGTTGCTCTG
GAAAACTCATTTGCACCACTGCTGTGCCTTGGAATGCTAGTTGGAGTAATAAATCTCTGGAACAGATTTG
GAATCACACGACCTGGATGGAGTGGGACAGAGAAATTAACAATTACACAAGCTTAATACACTCCTTAATT
GAAGAATCGCAAAACCAGCAAGAAAAGAATGAACAAGAATTATTGGAATTAGATAAATGGGCAAGTTTGT
GGAATTGGTTTAACATAACAAATTGGCTGTGGTATATAAAATTATTCATAATGATAGTAGGAGGCTTGGT
AGGTTTAAGAATAGTTTTTGCTGTACTTTCTATAGTGAATAGAGTTAGGCAGGGATATTCACCATTATCG
TTTCAGACCCACCTCCCAACCCCGAGGGGACCCAGAGAGGGCCTATTTCCCATGATTCCTTCATATTTGC
ATATACGATACAAGGCTGTTAGAGAGATAATTAGAATTAATTTGACTGTAAACACAAAGATATTAGTACA
AAATACGTGACGTAGAAAGTAATAATTTCTTGGGTAGTTTGCAGTTTTAAAATTATGTTTTAAAATGGAC
TATCATATGCTTACCGTAACTTGAAAGTATTTCGATTTCTTGGCTTTATATATCTTGTGGAAAGGACGAA
ACACCGAAGTCTCAGGATTGGTCCGAGTTTTAGAGCTAGAAATAGCAAGTTAAAATAAGGCTAGTCCGTT
ATCAACTTGAAAAAGTGGCACCGAGTCGGTGCTTTTTTGAATTCTAGATCTTGAGACAAATGGCAGTATT
CATCCACAATTTTAAAAGAAAAGGGGGGATTGGGGGGTACAGTGCAGGGGAAAGAATAGTAGACATAATA
GCAACAGACATACAAACTAAAGAATTACAAAAACAAATTACAAAAATTCAAAATTTTCGGGTTTATTACA
GGGACAGCAGAGATCCACTTTGGCGCCGGCTCGAGTGGCTCCGGTGCCCGTCAGTGGGCAGAGCGCACAT
CGCCCACAGTCCCCGAGAAGTTGGGGGGAGGGGTCGGCAATTGAACCGGTGCCTAGAGAAGGTGGCGCGG
GGTAAACTGGGAAAGTGATGTCGTGTACTGGCTCCGCCTTTTTCCCGAGGGTGGGGGAGAACCGTATATA
AGTGCAGTAGTCGCCGTGAACGTTCTTTTTCGCAACGGGTTTGCCGCCAGAACACAGGTGTCGTGACGCG
GGATCCGCCACCATGGATTACAAAGACGATGACGATAAGATGGCCCCAAAGAAGAAGCGGAAGGTCGGTA
TCCACGGAGTCCCAGCAGCCGACAAGAAGTACAGCATCGGCCTGGACATCGGCACCAACTCTGTGGGCTG
GGCCGTGATCACCGACGAGTACAAGGTGCCCAGCAAGAAATTCAAGGTGCTGGGCAACACCGACCGGCAC
AGCATCAAGAAGAACCTGATCGGAGCCCTGCTGTTCGACAGCGGCGAAACAGCCGAGGCCACCCGGCTGA
AGAGAACCGCCAGAAGAAGATACACCAGACGGAAGAACCGGATCTGCTATCTGCAAGAGATCTTCAGCAA
CGAGATGGCCAAGGTGGACGACAGCTTCTTCCACAGACTGGAAGAGTCCTTCCTGGTGGAAGAGGATAAG
AAGCACGAGCGGCACCCCATCTTCGGCAACATCGTGGACGAGGTGGCCTACCACGAGAAGTACCCCACCA
TCTACCACCTGAGAAAGAAACTGGTGGACAGCACCGACAAGGCCGACCTGCGGCTGATCTATCTGGCCCT
GGCCCACATGATCAAGTTCCGGGGCCACTTCCTGATCGAGGGCGACCTGAACCCCGACAACAGCGACGTG
GACAAGCTGTTCATCCAGCTGGTGCAGACCTACAACCAGCTGTTCGAGGAAAACCCCATCAACGCCAGCG
GCGTGGACGCCAAGGCCATCCTGTCTGCCAGACTGAGCAAGAGCAGACGGCTGGAAAATCTGATCGCCCA
GCTGCCCGGCGAGAAGAAGAATGGCCTGTTCGGAAACCTGATTGCCCTGAGCCTGGGCCTGACCCCCAAC
TTCAAGAGCAACTTCGACCTGGCCGAGGATGCCAAACTGCAGCTGAGCAAGGACACCTACGACGACGACC
TGGACAACCTGCTGGCCCAGATCGGCGACCAGTACGCCGACCTGTTTCTGGCCGCCAAGAACCTGTCCGA
CGCCATCCTGCTGAGCGACATCCTGAGAGTGAACACCGAGATCACCAAGGCCCCCCTGAGCGCCTCTATG
ATCAAGAGATACGACGAGCACCACCAGGACCTGACCCTGCTGAAAGCTCTCGTGCGGCAGCAGCTGCCTG
AGAAGTACAAAGAGATTTTCTTCGACCAGAGCAAGAACGGCTACGCCGGCTACATTGACGGCGGAGCCAG
CCAGGAAGAGTTCTACAAGTTCATCAAGCCCATCCTGGAAAAGATGGACGGCACCGAGGAACTGCTCGTG
AAGCTGAACAGAGAGGACCTGCTGCGGAAGCAGCGGACCTTCGACAACGGCAGCATCCCCCACCAGATCC
ACCTGGGAGAGCTGCACGCCATTCTGCGGCGGCAGGAAGATTTTTACCCATTCCTGAAGGACAACCGGGA
AAAGATCGAGAAGATCCTGACCTTCCGCATCCCCTACTACGTGGGCCCTCTGGCCAGGGGAAACAGCAGA
TTCGCCTGGATGACCAGAAAGAGCGAGGAAACCATCACCCCCTGGAACTTCGAGGAAGTGGTGGACAAGG
GCGCTTCCGCCCAGAGCTTCATCGAGCGGATGACCAACTTCGATAAGAACCTGCCCAACGAGAAGGTGCT
GCCCAAGCACAGCCTGCTGTACGAGTACTTCACCGTGTATAACGAGCTGACCAAAGTGAAATACGTGACC
GAGGGAATGAGAAAGCCCGCCTTCCTGAGCGGCGAGCAGAAAAAGGCCATCGTGGACCTGCTGTTCAAGA
CCAACCGGAAAGTGACCGTGAAGCAGCTGAAAGAGGACTACTTCAAGAAAATCGAGTGCTTCGACTCCGT
GGAAATCTCCGGCGTGGAAGATCGGTTCAACGCCTCCCTGGGCACATACCACGATCTGCTGAAAATTATC
AAGGACAAGGACTTCCTGGACAATGAGGAAAACGAGGACATTCTGGAAGATATCGTGCTGACCCTGACAC
TGTTTGAGGACAGAGAGATGATCGAGGAACGGCTGAAAACCTATGCCCACCTGTTCGACGACAAAGTGAT
GAAGCAGCTGAAGCGGCGGAGATACACCGGCTGGGGCAGGCTGAGCCGGAAGCTGATCAACGGCATCCGG
GACAAGCAGTCCGGCAAGACAATCCTGGATTTCCTGAAGTCCGACGGCTTCGCCAACAGAAACTTCATGC
AGCTGATCCACGACGACAGCCTGACCTTTAAAGAGGACATCCAGAAAGCCCAGGTGTCCGGCCAGGGCGA
TAGCCTGCACGAGCACATTGCCAATCTGGCCGGCAGCCCCGCCATTAAGAAGGGCATCCTGCAGACAGTG
AAGGTGGTGGACGAGCTCGTGAAAGTGATGGGCCGGCACAAGCCCGAGAACATCGTGATCGAAATGGCCA
GAGAGAACCAGACCACCCAGAAGGGACAGAAGAACAGCCGCGAGAGAATGAAGCGGATCGAAGAGGGCAT
CAAAGAGCTGGGCAGCCAGATCCTGAAAGAACACCCCGTGGAAAACACCCAGCTGCAGAACGAGAAGCTG
TACCTGTACTACCTGCAGAATGGGCGGGATATGTACGTGGACCAGGAACTGGACATCAACCGGCTGTCCG
ACTACGATGTGGACCATATCGTGCCTCAGAGCTTTCTGAAGGACGACTCCATCGACAACAAGGTGCTGAC
CAGAAGCGACAAGAACCGGGGCAAGAGCGACAACGTGCCCTCCGAAGAGGTCGTGAAGAAGATGAAGAAC
TACTGGCGGCAGCTGCTGAACGCCAAGCTGATTACCCAGAGAAAGTTCGACAATCTGACCAAGGCCGAGA
GAGGCGGCCTGAGCGAACTGGATAAGGCCGGCTTCATCAAGAGACAGCTGGTGGAAACCCGGCAGATCAC
AAAGCACGTGGCACAGATCCTGGACTCCCGGATGAACACTAAGTACGACGAGAATGACAAGCTGATCCGG
GAAGTGAAAGTGATCACCCTGAAGTCCAAGCTGGTGTCCGATTTCCGGAAGGATTTCCAGTTTTACAAAG
TGCGCGAGATCAACAACTACCACCACGCCCACGACGCCTACCTGAACGCCGTCGTGGGAACCGCCCTGAT
CAAAAAGTACCCTAAGCTGGAAAGCGAGTTCGTGTACGGCGACTACAAGGTGTACGACGTGCGGAAGATG
ATCGCCAAGAGCGAGCAGGAAATCGGCAAGGCTACCGCCAAGTACTTCTTCTACAGCAACATCATGAACT
TTTTCAAGACCGAGATTACCCTGGCCAACGGCGAGATCCGGAAGCGGCCTCTGATCGAGACAAACGGCGA
AACCGGGGAGATCGTGTGGGATAAGGGCCGGGATTTTGCCACCGTGCGGAAAGTGCTGAGCATGCCCCAA
GTGAATATCGTGAAAAAGACCGAGGTGCAGACAGGCGGCTTCAGCAAAGAGTCTATCCTGCCCAAGAGGA
ACAGCGATAAGCTGATCGCCAGAAAGAAGGACTGGGACCCTAAGAAGTACGGCGGCTTCGACAGCCCCAC
CGTGGCCTATTCTGTGCTGGTGGTGGCCAAAGTGGAAAAGGGCAAGTCCAAGAAACTGAAGAGTGTGAAA
GAGCTGCTGGGGATCACCATCATGGAAAGAAGCAGCTTCGAGAAGAATCCCATCGACTTTCTGGAAGCCA
AGGGCTACAAAGAAGTGAAAAAGGACCTGATCATCAAGCTGCCTAAGTACTCCCTGTTCGAGCTGGAAAA
CGGCCGGAAGAGAATGCTGGCCTCTGCCGGCGAACTGCAGAAGGGAAACGAACTGGCCCTGCCCTCCAAA
TATGTGAACTTCCTGTACCTGGCCAGCCACTATGAGAAGCTGAAGGGCTCCCCCGAGGATAATGAGCAGA
AACAGCTGTTTGTGGAACAGCACAAGCACTACCTGGACGAGATCATCGAGCAGATCAGCGAGTTCTCCAA
GAGAGTGATCCTGGCCGACGCTAATCTGGACAAAGTGCTGTCCGCCTACAACAAGCACCGGGATAAGCCC
ATCAGAGAGCAGGCCGAGAATATCATCCACCTGTTTACCCTGACCAATCTGGGAGCCCCTGCCGCCTTCA
AGTACTTTGACACCACCATCGACCGGAAGAGGTACACCAGCACCAAAGAGGTGCTGGACGCCACCCTGAT
CCACCAGAGCATCACCGGCCTGTACGAGACACGGATCGACCTGTCTCAGCTGGGAGGCGACAAGCGTCCT
GCTGCTACTAAGAAAGCTGGTCAAGCTAAGAAAAAGAAAGCTAGCGGCAGCGGCGCCACCAACTTCAGCC
TGCTGAAGCAGGCCGGCGACGTGGAGGAGAACCCCGGCCCCATGACCGAGTACAAGCCCACGGTGCGCCT
CGCCACCCGCGACGACGTCCCCAGGGCCGTACGCACCCTCGCCGCCGCGTTCGCCGACTACCCCGCCACG
CGCCACACCGTCGATCCGGACCGCCACATCGAGCGGGTCACCGAGCTGCAAGAACTCTTCCTCACGCGCG
TCGGGCTCGACATCGGCAAGGTGTGGGTCGCGGACGACGGCGCCGCGGTGGCGGTCTGGATCACGCCGGA
GAGCGTCGAAGCGGGGGCGGTGTTCGCCGAGATCGGCCCGCGCATGGCCGAGTTGAGCGGTTCCCGGCTG
GCCGCGCAGCAACAGATGGAAGGCCTCCTGGCGCCGCACCGGCCCAAGGAGCCCGCGTGGTTCCTGGCCA
CCGTCGGAGTCTCGCCCGACCACCAGGGCAAGGGTCTGGGCAGCGCCGTCGTGCTCCCCGGAGTGGAGGC
GGCCGAGCGCGCCGGGGTGCCCGCCTTCCTGGAGACCTCCGCGCCCCGCAACCTCCCCTTCTACGAGCGG
CTCGGCTTCACCGTCACCGCCGACGTCGAGGTGCCCGAAGGACCGCGCACCTGGTGCATGACCCGCAAGC
CCGGTGCCTGAACGCGTTAAGTCGACAATCAACCTCTGGATTACAAAATTTGTGAAAGATTGACTGGTAT
TCTTAACTATGTTGCTCCTTTTACGCTATGTGGATACGCTGCTTTAATGCCTTTGTATCATGCTATTGCT
TCCCGTATGGCTTTCATTTTCTCCTCCTTGTATAAATCCTGGTTGCTGTCTCTTTATGAGGAGTTGTGGC
CCGTTGTCAGGCAACGTGGCGTGGTGTGCACTGTGTTTGCTGACGCAACCCCCACTGGTTGGGGCATTGC
CACCACCTGTCAGCTCCTTTCCGGGACTTTCGCTTTCCCCCTCCCTATTGCCACGGCGGAACTCATCGCC
GCCTGCCTTGCCCGCTGCTGGACAGGGGCTCGGCTGTTGGGCACTGACAATTCCGTGGTGTTGTCGGGGA
AATCATCGTCCTTTCCTTGGCTGCTCGCCTGTGTTGCCACCTGGATTCTGCGCGGGACGTCCTTCTGCTA
CGTCCCTTCGGCCCTCAATCCAGCGGACCTTCCTTCCCGCGGCCTGCTGCCGGCTCTGCGGCCTCTTCCG
CGTCTTCGCCTTCGCCCTCAGACGAGTCGGATCTCCCTTTGGGCCGCCTCCCCGCGTCGACTTTAAGACC
AATGACTTACAAGGCAGCTGTAGATCTTAGCCACTTTTTAAAAGAAAAGGGGGGACTGGAAGGGCTAATT
CACTCCCAACGAAGACAAGATCTGCTTTTTGCTTGTACTGGGTCTCTCTGGTTAGACCAGATCTGAGCCT
GGGAGCTCTCTGGCTAACTAGGGAACCCACTGCTTAAGCCTCAATAAAGCTTGCCTTGAGTGCTTCAAGT
AGTGTGTGCCCGTCTGTTGTGTGACTCTGGTAACTAGAGATCCCTCAGACCCTTTTAGTCAGTGTGGAAA
ATCTCTAGCAGTACGTATAGTAGTTCATGTCATCTTATTATTCAGTATTTATAACTTGCAAAGAAATGAA
TATCAGAGAGTGAGAGGAACTTGTTTATTGCAGCTTATAATGGTTACAAATAAAGCAATAGCATCACAAA
TTTCACAAATAAAGCATTTTTTTCACTGCATTCTAGTTGTGGTTTGTCCAAACTCATCAATGTATCTTAT
CATGTCTGGCTCTAGCTATCCCGCCCCTAACTCCGCCCATCCCGCCCCTAACTCCGCCCAGTTCCGCCCA
TTCTCCGCCCCATGGCTGACTAATTTTTTTTATTTATGCAGAGGCCGAGGCCGCCTCGGCCTCTGAGCTA
TTCCAGAAGTAGTGAGGAGGCTTTTTTGGAGGCCTAGGGACGTACCCAATTCGCCCTATAGTGAGTCGTA
TTACGCGCGCTCACTGGCCGTCGTTTTACAACGTCGTGACTGGGAAAACCCTGGCGTTACCCAACTTAAT
CGCCTTGCAGCACATCCCCCTTTCGCCAGCTGGCGTAATAGCGAAGAGGCCCGCACCGATCGCCCTTCCC
AACAGTTGCGCAGCCTGAATGGCGAATGGG
[124 nt withheld, positions 8921-9044]
C
[91 nt withheld, positions 9046-9136]
A
[49 nt withheld, positions 9138-9186]
CCTTTGACGTTGGAGTCCACGTTCTTT
[37 nt withheld, positions 9214-9250]
ACCCTATCTCGGTCTATTCTTTTGATTTATAAGGGATTTTGCCGATTTCGGCCTATTGGTTAAAAAATGA
GCTGATTTAACAAAAATTTAACGCGAATTTTAACAAAATATTAACGCTTACAATTTAGGTGGCACTTTTC
GGGGAAATGTGCGCGGAACCCCTATTTGTTTATTTTTCTAAATACATTCAAATATGTATCCGCTCATGAG
ACAATAACCCTGATAAATGCTTCAATAATATTGAAAAAGGAAGAGTATGAGTATTCAACATTTCCGTGTC
GCCCTTATTCCCTTTTTTGCGGCATTTTGCCTTCCTGTTTTTGCTCACCCAGAAACGCTGGTGAAAGTAA
AAGATGCTGAAGATCAGTTGGGTGCACGAGTGGGTTACATCGAACTGGATCTCAACAGCGGTAAGATCCT
TGAGAGTTTTCGCCCCGAAGAACGTTTTCCAATGATGAGCACTTTTAAAGTTCTGCTATGTGGCGCGGTA
TTATCCCGTATTGACGCCGGGCAAGAGCAACTCGGTCGCCGCATACACTATTCTCAGAATGACTTGGTTG
AGTACTCACCAGTCACAGAAAAGCATCTTACGGATGGCATGACAGTAAGAGAATTATGCAGTGCTGCCAT
AACCATGAGTGATAACACTGCGGCCAACTTACTTCTGACAACGATCGGAGGACCGAAGGAGCTAACCGCT
TTTTTGCACAACATGGGGGATCATGTAACTCGCCTTGATCGTTGGGAACCGGAGCTGAATGAAGCCATAC
CAAACGACGAGCGTGACACCACGATGCCTGTAGCAATGGCAACAACGTTGCGCAAACTATTAACTGGCGA
ACTACTTACTCTAGCTTCCCGGCAACAATTAATAGACTGGATGGAGGCGGATAAAGTTGCAGGACCACTT
CTGCGCTCGGCCCTTCCGGCTGGCTGGTTTATTGCTGATAAATCTGGAGCCGGTGAGCGTGGGTCTCGCG
GTATCATTGCAGCACTGGGGCCAGATGGTAAGCCCTCCCGTATCGTAGTTATCTACACGACGGGGAGTCA
GGCAACTATGGATGAACGAAATAGACAGATCGCTGAGATAGGTGCCTCACTGATTAAGCATTGGTAACTG
TCAGACCAAGTTTACTCATATATACTTTAGATTGATTTAAAACTTCATTTTTAATTTAAAAGGATCTAGG
TGAAGATCCTTTTTGATAATCTCATGACCAAAATCCCTTAACGTGAGTTTTCGTTCCACTGAGCGTCAGA
CCCCGTAGAAAAGATCAAAGGATCTTCTTGAGATCCTTTTTTTCTGCGCGTAATCTGCTGCTTGCAAACA
AAAAAACCACCGCTACCAGCGGTGGTTTGTTTGCCGGATCAAGAGCTACCAACTCTTTTTCCGAAGGTAA
CTGGCTTCAGCAGAGCGCAGATACCAAATACTGTTCTTCTAGTGTAGCCGTAGTTAGGCCACCACTTCAA
GAACTCTGTAGCACCGCCTACATACCTCGCTCTGCTAATCCTGTTACCAGTGGCTGCTGCCAGTGGCGAT
AAGTCGTGTCTTACCGGGTTGGACTCAAGACGATAGTTACCGGATAAGGCGCAGCGGTCGGGCTGAACGG
GGGGTTCGTGCACACAGCCCAGCTTGGAGCGAACGACCTACACCGAACTGAGATACCTACAGCGTGAGCT
ATGAGAAAGCGCCACGCTTCCCGAAGGGAGAAAGGCGGACAGGTATCCGGTAAGCGGCAGGGTCGGAACA
GGAGAGCGCACGAGGGAGCTTCCAGGGGGAAACGCCTGGTATCTTTATAGTCCTGTCGGGTTTCGCCACC
TCTGACTTGAGCGTCGATTTTTGTGATGCTCGTCAGGGGGGCGGAGCCTATGGAAAAACGCCAGCAACGC
GGCCTTTTTACGGTTCCTGGCCTTTTGCTGGCCTTTTGCTCACATGTTCTTTCCTGCGTTATCCCCTGAT
TCTGTGGATAACCGTATTACCGCCTTTGAGTGAGCTGATACCGCTCGCCGCAGCCGAACGACCGAGCGCA
GCGAGTCAGTGAGCGAGGAAGCGGAAGAGCGCCCAATACGCAAACCGCCTCTCCCCGCGCGTTGGCCGAT
TCATTAATGCAGCTGGCACGACAGGTTTCCCGACTGGAAAGCGGGCAGTGAGCGCAACGCAATTAATGTG
AGTTAGCTCACTCATTAGGCACCCCAGGCTTTACACTTTATGCTTCCGGCTCGTATGTTGTGTGGAATTG
TGAGCGGATAACAATTTCACACAGGAAACAGCTATGACCATGATTACGCCAAGCGCGCAATTAACCCTCA
CTAAAGGGAACAAAAGCTGGAGCTGCAAGC
Features (pLannotate 1.2.2; 29 found; start..end, strand, type, name):
      5..231     +  promoter       RSV promoter: Rous sarcoma virus enhancer/promoter
    232..412     +  LTR            5' LTR (truncated): truncated 5' long terminal repeat (LTR) from HIV-1
    459..584     +  misc_feature   HIV-1 Ψ: packaging signal of human immunodeficiency virus type 1
    568..931     +  CDS            HIV-1 gag (fragment): gag protein from human immunodeficiency virus 1; gag
   1077..1310    +  misc_feature   RRE: The Rev response element (RRE) of HIV-1 allows for Rev-dependent mRNA export from the nucleus to the cytoplasm.
   1687..1713    +  CDS            Rev (fragment): human immunodeficiency virus 1 (HIV-1) Rev protein; rev; enhances nuclear export of unspliced and incompletely spliced viral mRNAs
   1717..1957    +  promoter       U6 promoter: RNA polymerase III promoter for human U6 snRNA
   1987..2062    +  misc_RNA       gRNA scaffold: guide RNA scaffold for the Streptococcus pyogenes CRISPR/Cas9 system
   2110..2227    +  misc_feature   cPPT/CTS: central polypurine tract and central termination sequence of HIV-1
   2296..2507    +  promoter       EF-1α core promoter: core promoter for human elongation factor EF-1α
   2611..4212    +  CDS            Cas9(N): N-terminal portion of Streptococcus pyogenes Cas9 (Zetsche et al., 2015)
   4213..6711    +  CDS            Cas9(C): C-terminal portion of Streptococcus pyogenes Cas9 (Zetsche et al., 2015)
   6832..7431    +  CDS            PuroR (fragment): puromycin N-acetyltransferase; pac from Streptomyces; confers resistance to puromycin
   7447..8035    +  misc_feature   WPRE: woodchuck hepatitis virus posttranscriptional regulatory element
   8086..8105    +  misc_feature   cPPT/CTS (fragment): central polypurine tract and central termination sequence of HIV-1
   8107..8340    +  LTR            3' LTR (ΔU3): self-inactivating 3' long terminal repeat (LTR) from HIV-1
   8418..8539    +  polyA_signal   SV40 poly(A) signal: SV40 polyadenylation signal
   8579..8714    +  rep_origin     SV40 ori: SV40 origin of replication
   8735..8753    -  promoter       T7 promoter: promoter for bacteriophage T7 RNA polymerase
   8761..8916    +  CDS            lacZα (fragment): LacZα fragment of β-galactosidase; lacZ fragment
   8921..9349    +  rep_origin     f1 ori (sequence partly withheld): f1 bacteriophage origin of replication; arrow indicates direction of (+) strand synthesis
   9402..9506    +  promoter       AmpR promoter: bla
   9507..10367   +  CDS            AmpR: β-lactamase; bla; confers resistance to ampicillin, carbenicillin, and related antibiotics
  10538..11126   +  rep_origin     ori: high-copy-number ColE1/pMB1/pBR322/pUC origin of replication
  11309..11401   +  CDS            lacI (fragment): lac repressor; lacI; The lac repressor binds to the lac operator to inhibit transcription in E. coli. This inhibition can be relieved by adding lactose or isopropyl-β-D-thiogalactopyranoside (IPTG).
  11414..11435   +  protein_bind   CAP binding site: CAP binding activates transcription in the presence of cAMP. E. coli catabolite activator protein
  11450..11480   +  promoter       lac promoter: promoter for the E. coli lac operon
  11484..11506   +  protein_bind   lac operator (fragment): The lac repressor binds to the lac operator to inhibit transcription in E. coli. This inhibition can be relieved by adding lactose or isopropyl-β-D-thiogalactopyranoside (IPTG). lac repressor encoded by lacI
  11549..11567   +  promoter       T3 promoter: promoter for bacteriophage T3 RNA polymerase
