[The description below was written by a language model from this plasmid's Addgene catalogue record and pLannotate feature annotations shown in this document.]
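Description:
pLentiCRISPR-v1-sgTK2_4 is an all-in-one lentiviral CRISPR plasmid built on the pLentiCRISPR v1 backbone, delivering Streptococcus pyogenes Cas9 together with a single guide RNA directed against human TK2, the gene encoding mitochondrial thymidine kinase 2. It is propagated in E. coli through a high-copy ColE1/pUC-type origin with ampicillin selection (AmpR under its own promoter). The backbone also retains an f1 origin, an SV40 origin and poly(A) signal, T7 and T3 promoters, and remnants of lac elements that play no role in the viral payload.

The transfer cassette has a third-generation-style layout. An RSV promoter fused to a truncated HIV-1 5' LTR drives genomic RNA production in packaging cells, followed by the Ψ packaging signal, a gag fragment, the RRE for Rev-dependent nuclear export, and a cPPT/CTS. A ΔU3 self-inactivating 3' LTR closes the unit. Within it, a human U6 Pol III promoter transcribes the TK2-targeting spacer, which was inserted by BsmBI cloning that destroyed both sites, fused to the SpCas9 gRNA scaffold. Downstream, an EF-1α core promoter drives Cas9 (annotated as contiguous N- and C-terminal portions that together make up one reading frame), followed by a puromycin N-acetyltransferase sequence and a WPRE that enhances transcript expression. The element linking Cas9 to PuroR is not annotated in the feature table.

After packaging and transduction, puromycin selects mammalian cells carrying the integrated provirus, which expresses both nuclease and guide to disrupt TK2. This is guide number 4 against that gene, and the associated work concerns conditional lethality profiling of anticancer drug mechanisms and drug-nutrient interactions.
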