Addgene plasmid #217431: pLentiCRISPR-v1-sgTK2_4
Purpose: Lentiviral vector expressing Cas9 and an sgRNA targeting human TK2
Depositing lab: Jason Cantor. Depositing organization: Morgridge Institute for Research. Publication: Conditional lethality profiling reveals anticancer mechanisms of action and drug-nutrient interactions. Flickinger KM, Wilson KM, Rossiter NJ, Hunger AL, Vishwasrao PV, Lee TD, Mellado Fritz CA, Richards RM, Hall MD, Cantor JR. Sci Adv. 2024 Oct 4;10(40):eadq3591. doi: 10.1126/sciadv.adq3591. Epub 2024 Oct 4. PubMed 39365851.
Backbone
  Vector backbone: pLentiCRISPR v1
  Vector type: Mammalian Expression, Lentiviral, CRISPR
  Selectable markers: Puromycin
Growth in bacteria
  Bacterial resistance: Ampicillin, 100 μg/mL
  Growth temperature: 37°C
  Growth strain: NEB Stable
  Copy number: High Copy
Gene/Insert
  Gene/Insert name: sgRNA 4 targeting TK2
  gRNA/shRNA sequence: AAGTCTCAGGATTGGTCCGA
  Species: H. sapiens (human)
  Entrez Gene: TK2 (a.k.a. MTDPS2, MTTK, PEOB3, SCA31, TK2-EXT)
  Promoter: U6
  Cloning method: Restriction Enzyme; 5′ cloning site BsmBI (destroyed during cloning); 3′ cloning site BsmBI (destroyed during cloning)
  Sequencing primers: 5′ GTTTTAAAATGGACTATCATATGCTTACCG
Terms and licenses: Academic/Nonprofit Terms; Industry Terms: Not Available to Industry
Depositor comments: Please visit https://doi.org/10.1101/2023.06.04.543621 for bioRxiv preprint.
How to cite: pLentiCRISPR-v1-sgTK2_4 was a gift from Jason Cantor (Addgene plasmid # 217431 ; http://n2t.net/addgene:217431 ; RRID:Addgene_217431)
